Addgene plasmid #54926: mApple-MCHR1-N-10
Purpose: Localization: Cilium, Excitation: 568, Emission: 592
Depositing lab: Michael Davidson. Depositing organization: Florida State University, Tallahassee.
Backbone
  Vector backbone: mApple-N1
  Backbone size w/o insert (bp): 4750
  Vector type: Mammalian Expression
  Selectable markers: Neomycin (select with G418)
Growth in bacteria
  Bacterial resistance: Kanamycin, 50 μg/mL
  Growth temperature: 37°C
  Growth strain: DH5alpha
  Copy number: High Copy
Gene/Insert
  Gene/Insert name: MCHR1 (alt name: NM_145132.2)
  Species: M. musculus (mouse)
  Promoter: CMV
  Tag / fusion protein: mApple (C terminal on backbone)
  Cloning method: Unknown
  Sequencing primers: 5′ CMV-F; 3′ SV40pA-R
Terms and licenses: Academic/Nonprofit Terms; Industry Terms: Not Available to Industry
Depositor comments: . Excitation = 568; Emission = 592
How to cite: mApple-MCHR1-N-10 was a gift from Michael Davidson (Addgene plasmid # 54926 ; http://n2t.net/addgene:54926 ; RRID:Addgene_54926)
