[The description below was written by a language model from this plasmid's Addgene catalogue record.]
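Description:
mApple-MCHR1-N-10 is a mammalian expression plasmid built on the mApple-N1 backbone (about 4.75 kb without the insert), an N1-style fluorescent protein fusion vector in which a gene of interest is placed upstream of the fluorescent protein coding sequence. It is maintained as a high-copy plasmid in E. coli under kanamycin selection. It also carries a neomycin resistance marker, so transfected mammalian cells can be selected with G418, for example to derive stable lines. The record gives no feature table, so the origins of replication and the promoters driving the resistance cassette are not itemised. The listed 3′ sequencing primer does imply an SV40 polyadenylation signal downstream of the fusion.

The insert is mouse MCHR1, the melanin-concentrating hormone receptor 1, a G protein-coupled receptor. It is expressed from the constitutive CMV promoter with mApple fused to its C terminus. mApple is a monomeric red-orange fluorescent protein, recorded here with excitation at 568 nm and emission at 592 nm. The "N-10" in the name probably indicates a 10-residue linker between receptor and fluorophore, but the record does not say so explicitly, and the cloning method is listed as unknown.

The stated purpose is cilium localisation: the MCHR1 moiety directs the fusion to the cilium, and the mApple tag makes that structure visible in the red channel. The plasmid therefore serves as a fluorescent ciliary marker for live- or fixed-cell microscopy of transfected mammalian cells, and its colour allows it to be combined with green or other spectrally distinct reporters in multicolour imaging.
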