>Addgene plasmid #54926 | mApple-MCHR1-N-10 | depositor partial sequence | sequence record 85316 | insert sequence
ACGTCAGATCCGCTAGCGCCACCATGGATCTGCAAGCCTCGTTGCTGTCCACTGGCCCCAATGCCAGCAA
CATCTCCGATGGCCAGGATAATTTCACATTGGCGGGGCCACCTCCTCGCACAAGGAGTGTCTCCTACATC
AACATCATCATGCCTTCAGTGTTTGGTACCATCTGTCTCCTGGGCATTGTGGGAAACTCCACAGTCATTT
TTGCCGTGGTGAAGAAATCCAAGCTGCACTGGTGCAGCAACGTCCCTGACATCTTCATCATCAACCTCTC
TGTGGTGGATCTGCTTTTCCTGCTGGGCATGCCTTTCATGATCCACCAGCTCATGGGTAATGGTGTCTGG
CACTTTGGGGAAACCATGTGCACCCTCATCACAGCCATGGACGCCAACAGTCAGTTCACCAGCACCTACA
TCCTGACTGCTATGGCCATTGACCGCTACTTGGCCACCGTCCATCCCATCTCCTCCACCAAGTTCCGGAA
GCCCTCCATGGCCACCCTGGTGATCTGCCTCCTGTGGGCTCTCTCGTTCATTAGCATCACTCCTGTGTGG
CTCTATGCCAGGCTTATCCCCTTCCCAGGGGGTGCTGTGGGCTGTGGCATCCGCCTACCAAACCCAGATA
CTGATCTTTACTGGTTCACTCTGTATCAGTTTTTCCTGGCCTTCGCCCTTCCGTTTGTGGTCATCACTGC
TGCGTACGTGAAAATACTACAGCGCATGACGTCTTCGGTGGCCCCAGCCTCTCAACGCAGCATCCGGCTT
CGGACAAAGAGGGTGACCCGCACAGCCATTGCCATCTGTCTGGTCTTCTTTGTGTGCTGGGCGCCCTACT
ACGTGCTGCAGCTGACCCAGTTGTCCATCAGCCGCCCGACCCTCACATTCGTCTACCTGTACAATGCGGC
TATCAGCTTGGGCTATGCCAACAGCTGCCTCAATCCCTTTGTGTACATAGTACTCTGTGAGACCTTTCGA
AAACGCTTGGTGCTGTCGGTGAAGCCCGCGGCCCAGGGGCAGCTTCGCACGGTCAGCAATGCTCAGACAG
CTGACGAGGAGAGGACAGAAAGCAAAGGCACCGGAGGTAGCGGGGATCCACCGGTCGCCACCATGGTGAG
CAAGGGCGAGGAGAATAACATGGCCATCATCAAGGAGTTCATGCGCTTCAAGGTGCACATGGAGGGCTCC
GTGAACGGCCACGAGTTCGAGATCGAGGGCGAGGGCGAGGGCCGCCCCTACGAGGCCTTTCAGACCGCTA
AGCTGAAGGTGACCAAGGGTGGCCCCCTGCCCTTCGCCTGGGACATCCTGTCCCCTCAGTTCATGTACGG
CTCCAAGGTCTACATTAAGCACCCAGCCGACATCCCCGACTACTTCAAGCTGTCCTTCCCCGAGGGCTTC
AGGTGGGAGCGCGTGATGAACTTCGAGGACGGCGGCATTATTCACGTTAACCAGGACTCCTCCCTGCAGG
ACGGCGTGTTCATCTACAAGGTGAAGCTGCGCGGCACCAACTTCCCCTCCGACGGCCCCGTAATGCAGAA
GAAGACCATGGGCTGGGAGGCCTCCGAGGAGCGGATGTACCCCGAGGACGGCGCCCTGAAGAGCGAGATC
AAGAAGAGGCTGAAGCTGAAGGACGGCGGCCACTACGCCGCCGAGGTCAAGACCACCTACAAGGCCAAGA
AGCCCGTGCAGCTGCCCGGCGCCTACATCGTCGACATCAAGTTGGACATCGTGTCCCACAACGAGGACTA
CACCATCGTGGAACAGTACGAACGCGCCGAGGGCCGCCACTCCACCGGCGGCATGGACGAGCTGTACAAG
TAAGCGGCCGCGACTCTAGATCATAATCAGCCATACCACATT
