>Addgene plasmid #54926 | mApple-MCHR1-N-10 | addgene partial sequence | sequence record 100038 | C-ter-GFP 5'-CTCCTCGCCCTTGCTCAC-3'
CTCCGGTGCCTTTGCTTTCTGTCCTCTCCTCGTCAGCTGTCTGAGCATTGCTGACCGTGCGAAGCTGCCC
CTGGGCCGCGGGCTTCACCGACAGCACCAAGCGTTTTCGAAAGGTCTCACAGAGTACTATGTACACAAAG
GGATTGAGGCAGCTGTTGGCATAGCCCAAGCTGATAGCCGCATTGTACAGGTAGACGAATGTGAGGGTCG
GGCGGCTGATGGACAACTGGGTCAGCTGCAGCACGTAGTAGGGCGCCCAGCACACAAAGAAGACCAGACA
GATGGCAATGGCTGTGCGGGTCACCCTCTTTGTCCGAAGCCGGATGCTGCGTTGAGAGGCTGGGGCCACC
GAAGACGTCATGCGCTGTAGTATTTTCACGTACGCAGCAGTGATGACCACAAACGGAAGGGCGAAGGCCA
GGAAAAACTGATACAGAGTGAACCAGTAAAGATCAGTATCTGGGTTTGGTAGGCGGATGCCACAGCCCAC
AGCACCCCCTGGGAAGGGGATAAGCCTGGCATAGAGCCACACAGGAGTGATGCTAATGAACGAGAGAGCC
CACAGGAGGCAGATCACCAGGGTGGCCATGGAGGGCTTCCGGAACTTGGTGGAGGAGATGGGATGGACGG
TGGCCAAGTAGCGGTCAATGGCCATAGCAGTCAGGATGTAGGTGCTGGTGAACTGACTGTTGGCGTCCAT
GGCTGTGATGAGGGTGCACATGGTTTCCCCAAAGTGCCAGACACCATTACCCATGAGCTGGTGGATCATG
AAAGGCATGCCCAGCAGGAAAAGCAGATCCACCACAGAGAGGTTGATGATGAAGATGTC
